Addgene plasmid #60773: pZS1[GalS-T,RbsR-T]
Purpose: Contains PIq driving expression GalS-T, and PIq driving expression of RbsR-T.
Depositing lab: Matthew Bennett. Depositing organization: Rice University. Publication: Modular, Multi-Input Transcriptional Logic Gating with Orthogonal LacI/GalR Family Chimeras. Shis DL, Hussain F, Meinhardt S, Swint-Kruse L, Bennett MR. ACS Synth Biol. 2014 Sep 19;3(9):645-51. doi: 10.1021/sb500262f. Epub 2014 Jul 28. PubMed 25035932.
Backbone
  Vector backbone: pZS5
  Backbone manufacturer: Expressys
  Backbone size w/o insert (bp): 4040
  Total vector size (bp): 6290
  Modifications to backbone: Insertion of a PIq driven orf for expression of GalS-T and a PIq driven ORF for expression of RbsR-T.
  Vector type: Bacterial Expression, Synthetic Biology
Growth in bacteria
  Bacterial resistance: Ampicillin, 100 μg/mL
  Growth temperature: 37°C
  Growth strain: DH10B
  Copy number: Low Copy
Gene/Insert 1
  Gene/Insert name: GalS-T (alt name: LLhS_Q54A, Y17T, Q18A, R22N)
  Species: Synthetic
  Insert size (bp): 1047
  Mutation: LacI/GalR repressor chimera. TAN DBD with GalS LBD. Contains point mutation Q54A., E191K
Gene/Insert 2
  Gene/Insert name: GalS-T (alt name: LLhS_Q54A, Y17T, Q18A, R22N)
  Species: Synthetic
  Insert size (bp): 1047
  Mutation: LacI/GalR repressor chimera. TAN DBD with GalS LBD. Contains point mutation Q54A
Terms and licenses: Academic/Nonprofit Terms; Industry Terms: Not Available to Industry
How to cite: pZS1[GalS-T,RbsR-T] was a gift from Matthew Bennett (Addgene plasmid # 60773 ; http://n2t.net/addgene:60773 ; RRID:Addgene_60773)
