[The description below was written by a language model from this plasmid's Addgene catalogue record and pLannotate feature annotations shown in this document.]
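Description:
pZS1[GalS-T,RbsR-T] is a low-copy bacterial expression plasmid for synthetic biology work in E. coli, built on a pZS-series backbone (recorded as pZS5) and totalling 6,290 bp. It replicates from the pSC101 origin with its Rep101 (RepA) initiator protein, which accounts for the low copy number, and is selected with ampicillin through a β-lactamase gene driven by its native promoter and followed by the lambda t0 terminator.

The payload consists of two constitutive repressor cassettes arranged divergently, each driven by its own lacIq promoter, the up-mutant form of the lacI promoter that gives elevated steady-state expression. One cassette encodes GalS-T and the other RbsR-T. These are LacI/GalR-family chimeras in which a LacI-derived DNA-binding domain carrying the "TAN" specificity substitutions (Y17T, Q18A, R22N) is fused to the ligand-binding domain of GalS or RbsR. This explains why the annotation software matches the open reading frames to E. coli galS and rbsR. In their native forms, GalS responds to galactose and D-fucose and RbsR to ribose. Because both chimeras share the same altered operator specificity but sense different ligands, co-expressing them is suited to building multi-input transcriptional logic gates at a cognate promoter, presumably supplied on a separate construct.

The catalogue entry lists GalS-T for both insert slots, differing only in an E191K mutation noted alongside Q54A for the first. The name, purpose statement and feature table all indicate that the second insert is actually RbsR-T, whose specific mutations are therefore not recorded. Also annotated downstream are a T5 promoter fragment, a λ attP site and the rrnB T1 terminator. The record states no function for the first two.
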