Features (pLannotate 1.2.2; 12 found; start..end, strand, type, name):
      4..1038    -  CDS            galS: GALS_ECOLI - Experimental evidence at protein level: Swiss-Prot protein existence level 1. Repressor of the mgl operon. Binds galactose and D-fucose as inducers. GalS binds to an operator DNA sequence within its own coding sequence (corresponding to residues 15 to 20). From Escherichia coli (strain K12).
   1048..1125    -  promoter       lacIq promoter: lacI (mutant); In the lacIq allele, a single base change in the promoter boosts expression of the lacI gene about 10-fold.
   1252..1329    +  promoter       lacIq promoter: lacI (mutant); In the lacIq allele, a single base change in the promoter boosts expression of the lacI gene about 10-fold.
   1342..2325    +  CDS            rbsR: RBSR_ECOLI - Experimental evidence at protein level: Swiss-Prot protein existence level 1. Transcriptional repressor for the ribose rbsDACBK operon. RbsR binds to a region of perfect dyad symmetry spanning the rbs operon transcriptional start site. The affinity for the rbs operator is reduced by addition of ribose, consistent with ribose being the inducer of the operon. From Escherichia coli (strain K12).
   2379..2400    +  promoter       T5 promoter (fragment): bacteriophage T5 promoter for E. coli RNA polymerase, with embedded lac operator
   2603..2834    -  protein_bind   λ attP: attP; integrase from phage λ λ integrase
   2869..2955    +  terminator     rrnB T1 terminator: Escherichia coli rrnB; transcription terminator T1 from the E. coli rrnB gene
   3490..4440    -  CDS            Rep101: RepA protein needed for replication with the pSC101 origin; rep101
   4488..4710    -  rep_origin     pSC101 ori: low-copy replication origin that requires the Rep101 protein
   5202..5296    -  terminator     lambda t0 terminator: transcription terminator from phage lambda
   5326..6186    -  CDS            AmpR: β-lactamase; bla; confers resistance to ampicillin, carbenicillin, and related antibiotics
   6187..6278    -  promoter       AmpR promoter: bla
>Addgene plasmid #60773 | pZS1[GalS-T,RbsR-T] | depositor full sequence | sequence record 97755 | pZS1[GalS-T,RbsR-T] sequence 6290 bps
TTACATCGCCTGATTTGTTGAGTTAGTGATCGCCGCCGCATTCTGGCGTGTTGCGACAGAATGGCGACGC
ACTAACGTCGGCATAAAACAGTGGCTGGCACGAGGATCAATATTGCCTGCTGCCCCCTGCAAGGCCAGTT
CGGTGGCTAATTTCGCCATTGAAGCAATGGGATAACGCACGGTCGTTAATTGCGGGTCGGTGTAACGGGC
GATGGGAATATCATCGAACCCGATGATTGAGAGATGTAACGGAATCGCAATGCCATTATCTTTTAATGCT
GTCAGTGCGCCAGCGGCCATATTGTCGTTATAAGCAAATACAGCGGTAAGTTGTAGATTGCGCCCCAGCA
GTTCAACCATCGCCGCCTCACCGCCCGGCATGTCCGGCGTACCAGCGCCAATCCAGCTTTCCGGCGGAAT
AATATCCTGCTCTTTCAACGCACTCATCCAGCCTGCTTTACGCATGGCGTCATCTTCAATGCCGTGGCTG
GAAGAAAGATAACCAATACGTTGATGACCGTTATTCAGCAACATGCGCGTCGCCATTCGGGCACCGCTGA
GATTATCCAGGCAAACGCAACGATGGGCGTACCCCGGCACAACGCGGTTGATTAACACCATACCGGGAAT
GTTATCCATAAATTGCGCCAGTTCATCGTCACTCAATGCTTTTGAGTGAACAATCAACGCATTACAACGC
TGGCGAATTAACACCTCAATGGCGTGACGCTCTTTTTCCGCTTCATGATAGCTATTGCCGATTAGCACGT
ATTTCTGATGCTGCTGAGCGACCAGATCCACCGCTTTTACCAGCGCGCCGAAAAACGCATCAGAAACGTC
CATCACCACCACGCCAATGGTGTCGCTCTGTTTGCCCGCCAGTTGGGCTGCCACGCGGTTGGGAATGTAA
TTGAGCTCCGCCATCGCCGCTTCCACTTTTTCCCGCGTTTTCGCAGAAACGTGGCTGGCCTGGTTCACCA
CGTTGGAAACGGTCGCCGTAGAGACACCGGCATACTCTGCGACATCGTATAACGTTACTGGTTTCACATT
CACCACCCTGAATTGACTCTCTTCCGGGCGCTATCATGCCATACCGCGAAAGGTTTTGCACCATTCGATG
GTGTCGCTAGCCTAAGAAACCATTATTATCATGACATTAACCTATAAAAATAGGCGTATCACGAGGCCCT
TTCGTCTTCACCTCGACAATTCGCGCGCGAAGGCGAAGCGGCATGCATTTACGTTGGTACCGACACCATC
GAATGGTGCAAAACCTTTCGCGGTATGGCATGATAGCGCCCGGAAGAGAGTCAATTCAGGGTGGTGAATG
TGAAACCAGTAACGTTATACGATGTCGCAGAGTATGCCGGTGTCTCTACGGCGACCGTTTCCAACGTGGT
GAACCAGGCCAGCCACGTTTCTGCGAAAACGCGGGAAAAAGTGGAAGCGGCGATGGCGGAGCTCAATTAC
ATTCCCAACCGCGTGGCACAACAACTGGCGGGCAAAGCGAGCCATACCATTGGCATGTTGATCACTGCCA
GTACCAATCCTTTCTATTCAGAACTGGTGCGTGGCGTTGAACGCAGCTGCTTCGAACGCGGTTATAGTCT
CGTCCTTTGCAATACCGAAGGCGATGAACAGCGGATGAATCGCAATCTGGAAACGCTGATGCAAAAACGC
GTTGATGGCTTGCTGTTACTGTGCACCGAAACGCATCAACCTTCGCGTGAAATCATGCAACGTTATCCGA
CAGTGCCTACTGTGATGATGGACTGGGCTCCGTTCGATGGCGACAGCGATCTTATTCAGGATAACTCGTT
GCTGGGCGGAGACTTAGCAACGCAATATCTGATCGATAAAGGTCATACCCGTATCGCCTGTATTACCGGC
CCGCTGGATAAAACTCCGGCGCGCCTGCGGTTGGAAGGTTATCGGGCGGCGATGAAACGTGCGGGTCTCA
ACATTCCTGATGGCTATGAAGTCACTGGTGATTTTGAATTTAACGGCGGGTTTGACGCTATGCGCCAACT
GCTATCACATCCGCTGCGTCCTCAGGCCGTCTTTACCGGAAATGACGCTATGGCTGTTGGCGTTTACCAG
GCGTTATATCAGGCAGAGTTACAGGTTCCGCAGGATATCGCGGTGATTGGCTATGACGATATCGAACTGG
CAAGCTTTATGACGCCACCATTAACCACTATCCACCAACCGAAAGATGAACTGGGGGAGCTGGCGATTGA
TGTACTCATCCATCGGATAACCCAGCCGACCCTTCAGCAACAACGATTACAACTTACTCCGATTCTGATG
GAACGCGGTTCGGCTTAGCCATGGGCGCAACGCAATTAATGTAAGTTAGCGCGAATTGTCGAGGGAAATC
ATAAAAAATTTATTTGCTTTCAGGAAAATTTTTCTGTATAATAGATTCATAAATTTGAGAGAAGAGTTTA
AATATGGCTGGTTCTCGCAGAAAGAAACATATCCATGAAATCCCGCCCCGAATTCATATGTCTAGATAGC
TGAGTAGCCTAGAGTGCGCGACAGGTTTGATGACAAAAAATTAGCGCAAGAAGACAAAAATCACCTTGCG
CTAATGCTCTGTTACAGGTCACTAATACCATCTAAGTAGTTGATTCATAGTGACTGCATATGTTGTGTTT
TACAGTATTATGTAGTCTGTTTTTTATGCAAAATCTAATTTAATATATTGATATTTATATCATTTTACGT
TTCTCGTTCAGCTTTTTTATACTAAGTTGGCATTATAAAAAAGCATTGCTTATCAATTTGTTGCAACGAA
CAGGTCACTATCAGTCAAAATAAAATCATTATTTGATTTCAATTTTGTCCCACTCCCCCTAGAGGCATCA
AATAAAACGAAAGGCTCAGTCGAAAGACTGGGCCTTTCGTTTTATCTGTTGTTTGTCGGTGAACGCTCTC
CTGAGTAGGACAAATCCGCCGCCCTAGACCTAGGGTACGGGTTTTGCTGCCCGCAAACGGGCTGTTCTGG
TGTTGCTAGTTTGTTATCAGAATCGCAGATCCGGCTTCAGGTTTGCCGGCTGAAAGCGCTATTTCTTCCA
GAATTGCCATGATTTTTTCCCCACGGGAGGCGTCACTGGCTCCCGTGTTGTCGGCAGCTTTGATTCGATA
AGCAGCATCGCCTGTTTCAGGCTGTCTATGTGTGACTGTTGAGCTGTAACAAGTTGTCTCAGGTGTTCAA
TTTCATGTTCTAGTTGCTTTGTTTTACTGGTTTCACCTGTTCTATTAGGTGTTACATGCTGTTCATCTGT
TACATTGTCGATCTGTTCATGGTGAACAGCTTTAAATGCACCAAAAACTCGTAAAAGCTCTGATGTATCT
ATCTTTTTTACACCGTTTTCATCTGTGCATATGGACAGTTTTCCCTTTGATATCTAACGGTGAACAGTTG
TTCTACTTTTGTTTGTTAGTCTTGATGCTTCACTGATAGATACAAGAGCCATAAGAACCTCAGATCCTTC
CGTATTTAGCCAGTATGTTCTCTAGTGTGGTTCGTTGTTTTTGCGTGAGCCATGAGAACGAACCATTGAG
ATCATGCTTACTTTGCATGTCACTCAAAAATTTTGCCTCAAAACTGGTGAGCTGAATTTTTGCAGTTAAA
GCATCGTGTAGTGTTTTTCTTAGTCCGTTACGTAGGTAGGAATCTGATGTAATGGTTGTTGGTATTTTGT
CACCATTCATTTTTATCTGGTTGTTCTCAAGTTCGGTTACGAGATCCATTTGTCTATCTAGTTCAACTTG
GAAAATCAACGTATCAGTCGGGCGGCCTCGCTTATCAACCACCAATTTCATATTGCTGTAAGTGTTTAAA
TCTTTACTTATTGGTTTCAAAACCCATTGGTTAAGCCTTTTAAACTCATGGTAGTTATTTTCAAGCATTA
ACATGAACTTAAATTCATCAAGGCTAATCTCTATATTTGCCTTGTGAGTTTTCTTTTGTGTTAGTTCTTT
TAATAACCACTCATAAATCCTCATAGAGTATTTGTTTTCAAAAGACTTAACATGTTCCAGATTATATTTT
ATGAATTTTTTTAACTGGAAAAGATAAGGCAATATCTCTTCACTAAAAACTAATTCTAATTTTTCGCTTG
AGAACTTGGCATAGTTTGTCCACTGGAAAATCTCAAAGCCTTTAACCAAAGGATTCCTGATTTCCACAGT
TCTCGTCATCAGCTCTCTGGTTGCTTTAGCTAATACACCATAAGCATTTTCCCTACTGATGTTCATCATC
TGAGCGTATTGGTTATAAGTGAACGATACCGTCCGTTCTTTCCTTGTAGGGTTTTCAATCGTGGGGTTGA
GTAGTGCCACACAGCATAAAATTAGCTTGGTTTCATGCTCCGTTAAGTCATAGCGACTAATCGCTAGTTC
ATTTGCTTTGAAAACAACTAATTCAGACATACATCTCAATTGGTCTAGGTGATTTTAATCACTATACCAA
TTGAGATGGGCTAGTCAATGATAATTACTAGTCCTTTTCCTTTGAGTTGTGGGTATCTGTAAATTCTGCT
AGACCTTTGCTGGAAAACTTGTAAATTCTGCTAGACCCTCTGTAAATTCCGCTAGACCTTTGTGTGTTTT
TTTTGTTTATATTCAAGTGGTTATAATTTATAGAATAAAGAAAGAATAAAAAAAGATAAAAAGAATAGAT
CCCAGCCCTGTGTATAACTCACTACTTTAGTCAGTTCCGCAGTATTACAAAAGGATGTCGCAAACGCTGT
TTGCTCCTCTACAAAACAGACCTTAAAACCCTAAAGGCTTAAGTAGCACCCTCGCAAGCTCGGGCAAATC
GCTGAATATTCCTTTTGTCTCCGACCATCAGGCACCTGAGTCGCTGTCTTTTTCGTGACATTCAGTTCGC
TGCGCTCACGGCTCTGGCAGTGAATGGGGGTAAATGGCACTACAGGCGCCTTTTATGGATTCATGCAAGG
AAACTACCCATAATACAAGAAAAGCCCGTCACGGGCTTCTCAGGGCGTTTTATGGCGGGTCTGCTATGTG
GTGCTATCTGACTTTTTGCTGTTCAGCAGTTCCTGCCCTCTGATTTTCCAGTCTGACCACTTCGGATTAT
CCCGTGACAGGTCATTCAGACTGGCTAATGCACCCAGTAAGGCAGCGGTATCATCAACAGGCTTACCCGT
CTTACTGTCCCTAGTGCTTGGATTCTCACCAATAAAAAACGCCCGGCGGCAACCGAGCGTTCTGAACAAA
TCCAGATGGAGTTCTGAGGTCATTACTGGATCTATCAACAGGAGTCCAAGCGAGCTCGTAAACTTGGTCT
GACAGTTACCAATGCTTAATCAGTGAGGCACCTATCTCAGCGATCTGTCTATTTCGTTCATCCATAGTTG
CCTGACTCCCCGTCGTGTAGATAACTACGATACGGGAGGGCTTACCATCTGGCCCCAGTGCTGCAATGAT
ACCGCGAGACCCACGCTCACCGGCTCCAGATTTATCAGCAATAAACCAGCCAGCCGGAAGGGCCGAGCGC
AGAAGTGGTCCTGCAACTTTATCCGCCTCCATCCAGTCTATTAATTGTTGCCGGGAAGCTAGAGTAAGTA
GTTCGCCAGTTAATAGTTTGCGCAACGTTGTTGCCATTGCTACAGGCATCGTGGTGTCACGCTCGTCGTT
TGGTATGGCTTCATTCAGCTCCGGTTCCCAACGATCAAGGCGAGTTACATGATCCCCCATGTTGTGCAAA
AAAGCGGTTAGCTCCTTCGGTCCTCCGATCGTTGTCAGAAGTAAGTTGGCCGCAGTGTTATCACTCATGG
TTATGGCAGCACTGCATAATTCTCTTACTGTCATGCCATCCGTAAGATGCTTTTCTGTGACTGGTGAGTA
CTCAACCAAGTCATTCTGAGAATAGTGTATGCGGCGACCGAGTTGCTCTTGCCCGGCGTCAATACGGGAT
AATACCGCGCCACATAGCAGAACTTTAAAAGTGCTCATCATTGGAAAACGTTCTTCGGGGCGAAAACTCT
CAAGGATCTTACCGCTGTTGAGATCCAGTTCGATGTAACCCACTCGTGCACCCAACTGATCTTCAGCATC
TTTTACTTTCACCAGCGTTTCTGGGTGAGCAAAAACAGGAAGGCAAAATGCCGCAAAAAAGGGAATAAGG
GCGACACGGAAATGTTGAATACTCATACTCTTCCTTTTTCAATATTATTGAAGCATTTATCAGGGTTATT
GTCTCATGAGCGGATACATATTTGAATGTATTTAGAAAAATAAACAAATAGGGGCTCGAG
