>Addgene plasmid #60773 | pZS1[GalS-T,RbsR-T] | addgene partial sequence | sequence record 112284 | AmpSeq-F 5'-ctcatgagcggatacatatttgaa-3'
TTCATCGCCTGATTTGTTGAGTTAGTGATCGCCGCCGCATTCTGGCGTGTTGCGACAGAATGGCGACGCA
CTAACGTCGGCATAAAACAGTGGCTGGCACGAGGATCAATATTGCCTGCTGCCCCCTGCAAGGCCAGTTC
GGTGGCTAATTTCGCCATTGAAGCAATGGGATAACGCACGGTCGTTAATTGCGGGTCGGTGTAACGGGCG
ATGGGAATATCATCGAACCCGATGATTGAGAGATGTAACGGAATCGCAATGCCATTATCTTTTAATGCTG
TCAGTGCGCCAGCGGCCATATTGTCGTTATAAGCAAATACAGCGGTAAGTTGTAGATTGCGCCCCAGCAG
TTTAACCATCGCCGCCTCACCGCCCGGCATGTCCGGCGTACCAGCGCCAATCCAGCTTTCCGGCGGAATA
ATATCCTGCTCTTTCAACGCACTCATCCAGCCTGCTTTACGCATGGCGTCATCTTCAATGCCGTGGCTGG
AAGAAAGATAACCAATACGTTGATGACCGTTATTCAGCAACATGCGCGTCGCCATTCGGGCACCGCTGAG
ATTATCCAGGCAAACGCAACGATGGGCGTACCCCGGCACAACGCGGTTGATTAACACCATACCGGGAATG
TTATCCATAAATTGCGCCAGTTCATCGTCACTCAATGCTTTTGAGTGAACAATCAACGCATTACAACGCT
GGCGAATTAACACCTCAATGGCGTGACGCTCTTTTTCCGCTTCATGATAGCTATTGCCGATTAGCACGTA
TTTCTGATGCTGCTGAGCGACCAGATCCACCGCTTTTACCAGCGCGCCGAAAAACGCATCAGAAACGTCC
ATCACCACCACGCCAATGGTGTCGCTC
